Addgene plasmid #104316: alpha-actinin-mGarnet2
Purpose: codes for a fusion of fluorescent protein mGarnet2 and human alpha-actin, visualizes human alpha-actinin
Depositing lab: Ulrich Nienhaus. Depositing organization: Karlsruhe Institute of Technology. Publication: A far-red emitting fluorescent marker protein, mGarnet2, for microscopy and STED nanoscopy. Matela G, Gao P, Guigas G, Eckert AF, Nienhaus K, Nienhaus GU. Chem Commun (Camb). 2017 Jan 10;53(5):979-982. doi: 10.1039/c6cc09081h. PubMed 28044150.
Backbone
  Vector backbone: pcDNA3.1
  Backbone manufacturer: Invitrogen/ life technologies
  Backbone size w/o insert (bp): 5428
  Vector type: Mammalian Expression
Growth in bacteria
  Bacterial resistance: Kanamycin, 50 μg/mL
  Growth temperature: 37°C
  Growth strain: DH5alpha
  Copy number: High Copy
Gene/Insert
  Gene/Insert name: alpha-actinin-mGarnet2
  Insert size (bp): 3408
  Promoter: CMV
  Cloning method: Restriction Enzyme; 5′ cloning site PvuI (not destroyed); 3′ cloning site KpnI (not destroyed)
  Sequencing primers: 5′ CMV-F
Terms and licenses: Academic/Nonprofit Terms; Industry Terms: Not Available to Industry
How to cite: alpha-actinin-mGarnet2 was a gift from Ulrich Nienhaus (Addgene plasmid # 104316 ; http://n2t.net/addgene:104316 ; RRID:Addgene_104316)
