[The description below was written by a language model from this plasmid's Addgene catalogue record and pLannotate feature annotations shown in this document.]
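Description:
alpha-actinin-mGarnet2 is a mammalian expression plasmid encoding human alpha-actinin-1 (ACTN1), an F-actin cross-linking and bundling protein, fused at its C-terminus to the far-red fluorescent protein mGarnet2, a monomeric marker derived from an Entacmaea quadricolor protein. Transcription is driven by the human cytomegalovirus immediate early enhancer and promoter. The ACTN1 coding sequence is followed by a short stretch of residual multiple cloning site that serves as the linker, then by mGarnet2 and an SV40 polyadenylation signal. The purpose field refers at one point to "alpha-actin", but the annotated coding sequence and the construct name both indicate alpha-actinin.

The catalogue lists the backbone as pcDNA3.1, yet the sequenced 7,393 nt record looks different. It carries a single NeoR/KanR gene placed behind tandem bacterial (bla) and SV40 early promoters and terminated by an HSV TK polyadenylation signal, with no ampicillin resistance gene and only a tiny bGH poly(A) fragment. This layout is more typical of N1/C1-type fluorescent protein fusion vectors, and it agrees with the listed kanamycin selection. The summed backbone and insert sizes in the catalogue also exceed the sequenced length. The same aminoglycoside phosphotransferase gene confers kanamycin resistance in E. coli and can provide G418 resistance in mammalian cells. A high-copy ColE1/pUC-type origin supports propagation in bacteria, and an f1 origin is also present.

The plasmid is used to label alpha-actinin-containing actin structures in transfected mammalian cells. It was deposited with work presenting mGarnet2 as a far-red marker for fluorescence microscopy and STED nanoscopy.
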