Features (pLannotate 1.2.2; 17 found; start..end, strand, type, name):
      1..304     +  enhancer       CMV enhancer: human cytomegalovirus immediate early enhancer
    305..508     +  promoter       CMV promoter: human cytomegalovirus (CMV) immediate early promoter
    531..569     +  misc_feature   MCS (fragment): multiple cloning site
    577..3252    +  CDS            ACTN1: ACTN1_HUMAN - Experimental evidence at protein level: Swiss-Prot protein existence level 1. F-actin cross-linking protein which is thought to anchor actin to a variety of intracellular structures. This is a bundling protein. From Homo sapiens (Human).
   3250..3296    +  misc_feature   MCS (fragment): multiple cloning site
   3316..3996    +  CDS            mGarnet2: mGarnet2 is a basic (constitutively fluorescent) red fluorescent protein published in 2017, derived from Entacmaea quadricolor. It has high acid sensitivity.
   4015..4098    +  CDS            large T antigen (fragment): large T antigen from SV40 (simian virus 40)
   4121..4242    +  polyA_signal   SV40 poly(A) signal: SV40 polyadenylation signal
   4276..4704    -  rep_origin     f1 ori (sequence partly withheld): f1 bacteriophage origin of replication; arrow indicates direction of (+) strand synthesis
   4731..4835    +  promoter       AmpR promoter: bla
   4837..5194    +  promoter       SV40 promoter: SV40 enhancer and early promoter
   5229..6023    +  CDS            NeoR/KanR: aminoglycoside phosphotransferase from Tn5; aph(3')-II (or nptII); confers resistance to neomycin, kanamycin, and G418 (Geneticin®)
   6044..6196    +  CDS            ble (fragment): BLE_KLEPN - Experimental evidence at protein level: Swiss-Prot protein existence level 1. Binding protein with a strong affinity to the bleomycin family of antibiotics. Binds to CL990; an antimitotic-antibiotic compound. From Klebsiella pneumoniae.
   6255..6302    +  polyA_signal   HSV TK poly(A) signal: herpes simplex virus thymidine kinase polyadenylation signal (Cole and Stacy, 1985)
   6393..6409    -  polyA_signal   bGH poly(A) signal (fragment): bovine growth hormone polyadenylation signal
   6631..7219    +  rep_origin     ori: high-copy-number ColE1/pMB1/pBR322/pUC origin of replication
   7334..7393    +  enhancer       CMV enhancer (fragment): human cytomegalovirus immediate early enhancer
>Addgene plasmid #104316 | alpha-actinin-mGarnet2 | addgene full sequence | sequence record 225652 | Addgene NGS Result
CGTTACATAACTTACGGTAAATGGCCCGCCTGGCTGACCGCCCAACGACCCCCGCCCATTGACGTCAATA
ATGACGTATGTTCCCATAGTAACGCCAATAGGGACTTTCCATTGACGTCAATGGGTGGAGTATTTACGGT
AAACTGCCCACTTGGCAGTACATCAAGTGTATCATATGCCAAGTACGCCCCCTATTGACGTCAATGACGG
TAAATGGCCCGCCTGGCATTATGCCCAGTACATGACCTTATGGGACTTTCCTACTTGGCAGTACATCTAC
GTATTAGTCATCGCTATTACCATGGTGATGCGGTTTTGGCAGTACATCAATGGGCGTGGATAGCGGTTTG
ACTCACGGGGATTTCCAAGTCTCCACCCCATTGACGTCAATGGGAGTTTGTTTTGGCACCAAAATCAACG
GGACTTTCCAAAATGTCGTAACAACTCCGCCCCATTGACGCAAATGGGCGGTAGGCGTGTACGGTGGGAG
GTCTATATAAGCAGAGCTGGTTTAGTGAACCGTCAGATCCGCTAGCGCTACCGGACTCAGATCTCGAGCT
CAAGCTTCGCACCATCATGGACCATTATGATTCTCAGCAAACCAACGATTACATGCAGCCAGAAGAGGAC
TGGGACCGGGACCTGCTCCTGGACCCGGCCTGGGAGAAGCAGCAGAGAAAGACATTCACGGCATGGTGTA
ACTCCCACCTCCGGAAGGCGGGGACACAGATCGAGAACATCGAAGAGGACTTCCGGGATGGCCTGAAGCT
CATGCTGCTGCTGGAGGTCATCTCAGGTGAACGCTTGGCCAAGCCAGAGCGAGGCAAGATGAGAGTGCAC
AAGATCTCCAACGTCAACAAGGCCCTGGATTTCATAGCCAGCAAAGGCGTCAAACTGGTGTCCATCGGAG
CCGAAGAAATCGTGGATGGGAATGTGAAGATGACCCTGGGCATGATCTGGACCATCATCCTGCGCTTTGC
CATCCAGGACATCTCCGTGGAAGAGACTTCAGCCAAGGAAGGGCTGCTCCTGTGGTGTCAGAGAAAGACA
GCCCCTTACAAAAATGTCAACATCCAGAACTTCCACATAAGCTGGAAGGATGGCCTCGGCTTCTGTGCTT
TGATCCACCGACACCGGCCCGAGCTGATTGACTACGGGAAGCTGCGGAAGGATGATCCACTCACAAATCT
GAATACGGCTTTTGACGTGGCAGAGAAGTACCTGGACATCCCCAAGATGCTGGATGCCGAAGACATCGTT
GGAACTGCCCGACCGGATGAGAAAGCCATCATGACTTACGTGTCTAGCTTCTACCACGCCTTCTCTGGAG
CCCAGAAGGCGGAGACAGCAGCCAATCGCATCTGCAAGGTGTTGGCCGTCAACCAGGAGAACGAGCAGCT
TATGGAAGACTACGAGAAGCTGGCCAGTGATCTGTTGGAGTGGATCCGCCGCACAATCCCGTGGCTGGAG
AACCGGGTGCCCGAGAACACCATGCATGCCATGCAACAGAAGCTGGAGGACTTCCGGGACTACCGGCGCC
TGCACAAGCCGCCCAAGGTGCAGGAGAAGTGCCAGCTGGAGATCAACTTCAACACGCTGCAGACCAAGCT
GCGGCTCAGCAACCGGCCTGCCTTCATGCCCTCTGAGGGCAGGATGGTCTCGGACATCAACAATGCCTGG
GGCTGCCTGGAGCAGGTGGAGAAGGGCTATGAGGAGTGGTTGCTGAATGAGATCCGGAGGCTGGAGCGAC
TGGACCACCTGGCAGAGAAGTTCCGGCAGAAGGCCTCCATCCACGAGGCCTGGACTGACGGCAAAGAGGC
CATGCTGCGACAGAAGGACTATGAGACCGCCACCCTCTCGGAGATCAAGGCCTTGCTCAAGAAGCATGAG
GCCTTCGAGAGTGACCTGGCTGCCCACCAGGACCGTGTGGAGCAGATTGCCGCCATCGCACAGGAGCTCA
ATGAGCTGGACTATTATGACTCACCCAGTGTCAACGCCCGTTGCCAAAAGATCTGTGACCAGTGGGACAA
TCTGGGGGCCCTAACTCAGAAGCGAAGGGAAGCTCTGGAGCGGACCGAGAAACTGCTGGAGACCATTGAC
CAGCTGTACTTGGAGTATGCCAAGCGGGCTGCACCCTTCAACAACTGGATGGAGGGGGCCATGGAGGACC
TGCAGGACACCTTCATTGTGCACACCATTGAGGAGATCCAGGGACTGACCACAGCCCATGAGCAGTTCAA
GGCCACCCTCCCTGATGCCGACAAGGAGCGCCTGGCCATCCTGGGCATCCACAATGAGGTGTCCAAGATT
GTCCAGACCTACCACGTCAATATGGCGGGCACCAACCCCTACACAACCATCACGCCTCAGGAGATCAATG
GCAAATGGGACCACGTGCGGCAGCTGGTGCCTCGGAGGGACCAAGCTCTGACGGAGGAGCATGCCCGACA
GCAGCACAATGAGAGGCTACGCAAGCAGTTTGGAGCCCAGGCCAATGTCATCGGGCCCTGGATCCAGACC
AAGATGGAGGAGATCGGGAGGATCTCCATTGAGATGCATGGGACCCTGGAGGACCAGCTCAGCCACCTGC
GGCAGTATGAGAAGAGCATCGTCAACTACAAGCCAAAGATTGATCAGCTGGAGGGCGACCACCAGCTCAT
CCAGGAGGCGCTCATCTTCGACAACAAGCACACCAACTACACCATGGAGCACATCCGTGTGGGCTGGGAG
CAGCTGCTCACCACCATCGCCAGGACCATCAATGAGGTAGAGAACCAGATCCTGACCCGGGATGCCAAGG
GCATCAGCCAGGAGCAGATGAATGAGTTCCGGGCCTCCTTCAACCACTTTGACCGGGATCACTCCGGCAC
ACTGGGTCCCGAGGAGTTCAAAGCCTGCCTCATCAGCTTGGGTTATGATATTGGCAACGACCCCCAGGGA
GAAGCAGAATTTGCCCGCATCATGAGCATTGTGGACCCCAACCGCCTGGGGGTAGTGACATTCCAGGCCT
TCATTGACTTCATGTCCCGCGAGACAGCCGACACAGATACAGCAGACCAAGTCATGGCTTCCTTCAAGAT
CCTGGCTGGGGACAAGAACTACATTACCATGGACGAGCTGCGCCGCGAGCTGCCACCCGACCAGGCTGAG
TACTGCATCGCGCGGATGGCCCCCTACACCGGCCCCGACTCCGTGCCAGGTGCTCTGGACTACATGTCCT
TCTCCACGGCGCTGTACGGCGAGAGTGACCTCAAGCTTCGAATTCTGCAGTCGACGGTACCGCGGGCCCG
GGATCCACCGGTCGCCACCCGATCGATGAACAGCCTGATCAAAGAAAACATGCGGATGAAGGTGGTGCTG
GAAGGCAGCGTGAACGGCCACCAGTTCAAGTGCACCGGCGAGGGCGAGGGCAACCCCTACATGGGCACCC
AGACCATGCGGATCAAAGTGATCGAGGGCGGACCTCTGCCCTTCGCCTTCGACATCCTGGCCACATCCTT
CATGTACGGCAGCAAGACCTTCATCAAGTACCCCAAGGGCATCCCCGATTTCTTCAAGCAGAGCTTCCCC
GAGGGCTTCACCTGGGAGAGAGTGACCAGATACGAGGACGGCGGCGTGATCACCGTGATGCAGGACACCA
GCCTGGAAGATGGCTGCCTGGTGTACCATGCCCAGCTCAGGGGCGTGAATTTTCCCAGCAACGGCGCCGT
GATGCAGAAGAAAACCAAGGGCTGGGAGCCCAACACCGAGATGATGTACCCCGCTGACGGCGGACTGAGA
GGCTACAACCACATGGCCCTGAAGGTGGACGGCGGAGGGCACCTGCACTGCAGCCTGGTGACCACCTACC
GGTCCAAGAAAACCGTGGGCAACATCAAGATGCCCGGCATCCACGCCGTGGACCGGCGGCTGGAAAGGCT
GGAAGAGTCCGACAACGAGATGTTCGTGGTGCAGCGGGAGCACGCCGTGGCCAAGTTCGCCGGCCTGGGC
GGAGGGTAAGCGGCCGCGACTCTAGATCATAATCAGCCATACCACATTTGTAGAGGTTTTACTTGCTTTA
AAAAACCTCCCACACCTCCCCCTGAACCTGAAACATAAAATGAATGCAATTGTTGTTGTTAACTTGTTTA
TTGCAGCTTATAATGGTTACAAATAAAGCAATAGCATCACAAATTTCACAAATAAAGCATTTTTTTCACT
GCATTCTAGTTGTGGTTTGTCCAAACTCATCAATGTATCTTAAGGCGTAAATTGTAAGCGTTAATATTTT
GTTAAAATTCGCGTTAAATTTTTGTTAAATCAGCTCATTTTTTAACCAATAGGCCGAAATCGGCAAAATC
CCTTATAAATCAAAAGAATAGACCGAGATAGGGT
[37 nt withheld, positions 4375-4411]
AAAGAACGTGGACTCCAACGTCAAAGG
[49 nt withheld, positions 4439-4487]
T
[91 nt withheld, positions 4489-4579]
G
[124 nt withheld, positions 4581-4704]
CAGGTGGCACTTTTCGGGGAAATGTGCGCGGAACCCCTATTTGTTTATTTTTCTAAATACATTCAAATAT
GTATCCGCTCATGAGACAATAACCCTGATAAATGCTTCAATAATATTGAAAAAGGAAGAGTCCTGAGGCG
GAAAGAACCAGCTGTGGAATGTGTGTCAGTTAGGGTGTGGAAAGTCCCCAGGCTCCCCAGCAGGCAGAAG
TATGCAAAGCATGCATCTCAATTAGTCAGCAACCAGGTGTGGAAAGTCCCCAGGCTCCCCAGCAGGCAGA
AGTATGCAAAGCATGCATCTCAATTAGTCAGCAACCATAGTCCCGCCCCTAACTCCGCCCATCCCGCCCC
TAACTCCGCCCAGTTCCGCCCATTCTCCGCCCCATGGCTGACTAATTTTTTTTATTTATGCAGAGGCCGA
GGCCGCCTCGGCCTCTGAGCTATTCCAGAAGTAGTGAGGAGGCTTTTTTGGAGGCCTAGGCTTTTGCAAA
GATCGATCAAGAGACAGGATGAGGATCGTTTCGCATGATTGAACAAGATGGATTGCACGCAGGTTCTCCG
GCCGCTTGGGTGGAGAGGCTATTCGGCTATGACTGGGCACAACAGACAATCGGCTGCTCTGATGCCGCCG
TGTTCCGGCTGTCAGCGCAGGGGCGCCCGGTTCTTTTTGTCAAGACCGACCTGTCCGGTGCCCTGAATGA
ACTGCAAGACGAGGCAGCGCGGCTATCGTGGCTGGCCACGACGGGCGTTCCTTGCGCAGCTGTGCTCGAC
GTTGTCACTGAAGCGGGAAGGGACTGGCTGCTATTGGGCGAAGTGCCGGGGCAGGATCTCCTGTCATCTC
ACCTTGCTCCTGCCGAGAAAGTATCCATCATGGCTGATGCAATGCGGCGGCTGCATACGCTTGATCCGGC
TACCTGCCCATTCGACCACCAAGCGAAACATCGCATCGAGCGAGCACGTACTCGGATGGAAGCCGGTCTT
GTCGATCAGGATGATCTGGACGAAGAGCATCAGGGGCTCGCGCCAGCCGAACTGTTCGCCAGGCTCAAGG
CGAGCATGCCCGACGGCGAGGATCTCGTCGTGACCCATGGCGATGCCTGCTTGCCGAATATCATGGTGGA
AAATGGCCGCTTTTCTGGATTCATCGACTGTGGCCGGCTGGGTGTGGCGGACCGCTATCAGGACATAGCG
TTGGCTACCCGTGATATTGCTGAAGAGCTTGGCGGCGAATGGGCTGACCGCTTCCTCGTGCTTTACGGTA
TCGCCGCTCCCGATTCGCAGCGCATCGCCTTCTATCGCCTTCTTGACGAGTTCTTCTGAGCGGGACTCTG
GGGTTCGAAATGACCGACCAAGCGACGCCCAACCTGCCATCACGAGATTTCGATTCCACCGCCGCCTTCT
ATGAAAGGTTGGGCTTCGGAATCGTTTTCCGGGACGCCGGCTGGATGATCCTCCAGCGCGGGGATCTCAT
GCTGGAGTTCTTCGCCCACCCTAGGGGGAGGCTAACTGAAACACGGAAGGAGACAATACCGGAAGGAACC
CGCGCTATGACGGCAATAAAAAGACAGAATAAAACGCACGGTGTTGGGTCGTTTGTTCATAAACGCGGGG
TTCGGTCCCAGGGCTGGCACTCTGTCGATACCCCACCGAGACCCCATTGGGGCCAATACGCCCGCGTTTC
TTCCTTTTCCCCACCCCACCCCCCAAGTTCGGGTGAAGGCCCAGGGCTCGCAGCCAACGTCGGGGCGGCA
GGCCCTGCCATAGCCTCAGGTTACTCATATATACTTTAGATTGATTTAAAACTTCATTTTTAATTTAAAA
GGATCTAGGTGAAGATCCTTTTTGATAATCTCATGACCAAAATCCCTTAACGTGAGTTTTCGTTCCACTG
AGCGTCAGACCCCGTAGAAAAGATCAAAGGATCTTCTTGAGATCCTTTTTTTCTGCGCGTAATCTGCTGC
TTGCAAACAAAAAAACCACCGCTACCAGCGGTGGTTTGTTTGCCGGATCAAGAGCTACCAACTCTTTTTC
CGAAGGTAACTGGCTTCAGCAGAGCGCAGATACCAAATACTGTTCTTCTAGTGTAGCCGTAGTTAGGCCA
CCACTTCAAGAACTCTGTAGCACCGCCTACATACCTCGCTCTGCTAATCCTGTTACCAGTGGCTGCTGCC
AGTGGCGATAAGTCGTGTCTTACCGGGTTGGACTCAAGACGATAGTTACCGGATAAGGCGCAGCGGTCGG
GCTGAACGGGGGGTTCGTGCACACAGCCCAGCTTGGAGCGAACGACCTACACCGAACTGAGATACCTACA
GCGTGAGCTATGAGAAAGCGCCACGCTTCCCGAAGGGAGAAAGGCGGACAGGTATCCGGTAAGCGGCAGG
GTCGGAACAGGAGAGCGCACGAGGGAGCTTCCAGGGGGAAACGCCTGGTATCTTTATAGTCCTGTCGGGT
TTCGCCACCTCTGACTTGAGCGTCGATTTTTGTGATGCTCGTCAGGGGGGCGGAGCCTATGGAAAAACGC
CAGCAACGCGGCCTTTTTACGGTTCCTGGCCTTTTGCTGGCCTTTTGCTCACATGTTCTTTCCTGCGTTA
TCCCCTGATTCTGTGGATAACCGTATTACCGCCATGCATTAGTTATTAATAGTAATCAATTACGGGGTCA
TTAGTTCATAGCCCATATATGGAGTTCCG
