>Addgene plasmid #104316 | alpha-actinin-mGarnet2 | depositor partial sequence | sequence record 197479 | mGarnet2
ATGAACAGCCTGATCAAAGAAAACATGCGGATGAAGGTGGTGCTGGAAGGCAGCGTGAACGGCCACCAGT
TCAAGTGCACCGGCGAGGGCGAGGGCAACCCCTACATGGGCACCCAGACCATGCGGATCAAAGTGATCGA
GGGCGGACCTCTGCCCTTCGCCTTCGACATCCTGGCCACATCCTTCATGTACGGCAGCAAGACCTTCATC
AAGTACCCCAAGGGCATCCCCGATTTCTTCAAGCAGAGCTTCCCCGAGGGCTTCACCTGGGAGAGAGTGA
CCAGATACGAGGACGGCGGCGTGATCACCGTGATGCAGGACACCAGCCTGGAAGATGGCTGCCTGGTGTA
CCATGCCCAGCTCAGGGGCGTGAATTTTCCCAGCAACGGCGCCGTGATGCAGAAGAAAACCAAGGGCTGG
GAGCCCAACACCGAGATGATGTACCCCGCTGACGGCGGACTGAGAGGCTACAACCACATGGCCCTGAAGG
TGGACGGCGGAGGGCACCTGCACTGCAGCCTGGTGACCACCTACCGGTCCAAGAAAACCGTGGGCAACAT
CAAGATGCCCGGCATCCACGCCGTGGACCGGCGGCTGGAAAGGCTGGAAGAGTCCGACAACGAGATGTTC
GTGGTGCAGCGGGAGCACGCCGTGGCCAAGTTCGCCGGCCTGGGCGGAGGGTAA
